Addgene plasmid #81856: pDONR223_SPOP_WT
Purpose: Gateway Donor vector containing SPOP ,part of the Target Accelerator Plasmid Collection.
Depositing lab: Jesse Boehm & William Hahn & David Root. Depositing organization: Broad Institute. Publication: Systematic Functional Interrogation of Rare Cancer Variants Identifies Oncogenic Alleles. Kim E, Ilic N, Shrestha Y, Zou L, Kamburov A, Zhu C, Yang X, Lubonja R, Tran N, Nguyen C, Lawrence MS, Piccioni F, Bagul M, Doench JG, Chouinard CR, Wu X, Hogstrom L, Natoli T, Tamayo P, Horn H, Corsello SM, Lage K, Root DE, Subramanian A, Golub TR, Getz G, Boehm JS, Hahn WC. Cancer Discov. 2016 Jul;6(7):714-26. doi: 10.1158/2159-8290.CD-16-0160. Epub 2016 May 4. PubMed 27147599.
Backbone
  Vector backbone: pDONR223
  Backbone manufacturer: Invitrogen
  Backbone size w/o insert (bp): 2790
  Vector type: Gateway Entry vector
Growth in bacteria
  Bacterial resistance: Spectinomycin, 50 μg/mL
  Growth temperature: 37°C
  Growth strain: DH5alpha
  Copy number: High Copy
Gene/Insert
  Gene/Insert name: SPOP
  Species: H. sapiens (human)
  Mutation: WT
  GenBank ID: NM_003563.3
  Entrez Gene: SPOP (a.k.a. BTBD32, NEDMACE, NEDMIDF, NSDVS1, NSDVS2, TEF2)
  Promoter: None
  Cloning method: Gateway Cloning
  Sequencing primers: 5′ M13pUC-fwd; 3′ M13-Rev
Terms and licenses: Academic/Nonprofit Terms; Industry Terms: Not Available to Industry
Depositor comments: Closed state: stop codon immediately follows insert
How to cite: pDONR223_SPOP_WT was a gift from Jesse Boehm & William Hahn & David Root (Addgene plasmid # 81856 ; http://n2t.net/addgene:81856 ; RRID:Addgene_81856)
