[The description below was written by a language model from this plasmid's Addgene catalogue record and pLannotate feature annotations shown in this document.]
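Description:
pDONR223_SPOP_WT is a Gateway entry clone built on the Invitrogen pDONR223 backbone, carrying the wild-type human SPOP open reading frame. The sequenced record is 3,918 nt. It is maintained in E. coli as a high-copy plasmid through a ColE1/pUC-type origin and is selected with spectinomycin through the aadA (SmR) aminoglycoside adenylyltransferase gene. A fragment of a class 1 integron Pc promoter and a short gentamicin-resistance gene remnant lie upstream of this marker. Other annotated backbone elements are the rrnB T1 and T2 transcription terminators, which help insulate the cloning region from read-through, and small lacZα and lacI fragments that are vector remnants rather than functional genes.

The SPOP coding sequence encodes the substrate-adaptor component of a cullin-3/RBX1 BTB-type E3 ubiquitin ligase complex. It is flanked on both sides by attL recombination sites in opposite orientations. The automated annotation labels both as attL3, so the exact attL variants cannot be determined from the table. These sites allow LR Clonase-mediated transfer of the ORF into attR-containing destination vectors. The record lists no promoter for the insert, so it is not expected to be expressed in cells from this plasmid. The only nearby promoter is a T7 promoter just outside the downstream attL site, and it points back toward the insert. The clone is in the "closed" configuration, with a stop codon immediately after the ORF, so destination constructs will produce native or N-terminally tagged protein rather than C-terminal fusions.

The plasmid belongs to the Target Accelerator Plasmid Collection. The associated work concerns the functional testing of rare cancer variants, which suggests that this clone serves as the wild-type reference alongside mutant alleles.
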