Features (pLannotate 1.2.2; 12 found; start..end, strand, type, name):
     38..74      -  CDS            lacZα (fragment): LacZα fragment of β-galactosidase; lacZ fragment
     91..186     +  protein_bind   attL3: mutant version of attL; recombination site for the Gateway® LR reaction LR Clonase™
    192..1313    +  CDS            SPOP: SPOP_HUMAN - Experimental evidence at protein level: Swiss-Prot protein existence level 1. Component of a cullin-RING-based BCR (BTB-CUL3-RBX1) E3 ubiquitin-protein ligase complex that mediates the ubiquitination of target proteins, leading most often to their proteasomal degradation. In complex with CUL3, involved in ubiquitination and proteasomal degradation of BRMS1, DAXX, PDX1/IPF1, GLI2 and GLI3. In complex with CUL3, involved in ubiquitination of MACROH2A1 and BMI1; this does not lead to their proteasomal degradation. Inhibits transcriptional activation of PDX1/IPF1 targets, such as insu
   1321..1416    -  protein_bind   attL3: mutant version of attL; recombination site for the Gateway® LR reaction LR Clonase™
   1435..1453    -  promoter       T7 promoter: promoter for bacteriophage T7 RNA polymerase
   1643..1666    +  promoter       Pc promoter (fragment): intI1 (promoter lies within the coding sequence); class 1 integron promoter
   1842..1898    +  CDS            GmR (fragment): gentamycin acetyltransferase; aacC1; confers resistance to gentamycin
   1905..2696    +  CDS            SmR: aminoglycoside adenylyltransferase (Murphy, 1985); aadA; confers resistance to spectinomycin and streptomycin
   2789..3377    +  rep_origin     ori: high-copy-number ColE1/pMB1/pBR322/pUC origin of replication
   3560..3652    +  CDS            lacI (fragment): lac repressor; lacI; The lac repressor binds to the lac operator to inhibit transcription in E. coli. This inhibition can be relieved by adding lactose or isopropyl-β-D-thiogalactopyranoside (IPTG).
   3707..3734    -  terminator     rrnB T2 terminator: transcription terminator T2 from the E. coli rrnB gene
   3866..3909    +  terminator     rrnB T1 terminator: Escherichia coli rrnB; transcription terminator T1 from the E. coli rrnB gene
>Addgene plasmid #81856 | pDONR223_SPOP_WT | addgene full sequence | sequence record 168804 | Addgene NGS Result
GGCAGTTCCCTACTCTCGCGTTAACGCTAGCATGGATGTTTTCCCAGTCACGACGTTGTAAAACGACGGC
CAGTCTTAAGCTCGGGCCCCAAATAATGATTTTATTTTGACTGATAGTGACCTGTTCGTTGCAACAAATT
GATGAGCAATGCTTTTTTATAATGCCAACTTTGTACAAAAAAGTTGGCACCATGTCAAGGGTTCCAAGTC
CTCCACCTCCGGCAGAAATGTCGAGTGGCCCCGTAGCTGAGAGTTGGTGCTACACACAGATCAAGGTAGT
GAAATTCTCCTACATGTGGACCATCAATAACTTTAGCTTTTGCCGGGAGGAAATGGGTGAAGTCATTAAA
AGTTCTACATTTTCATCAGGAGCAAATGATAAACTGAAATGGTGTTTGCGAGTAAACCCCAAAGGGTTAG
ATGAAGAAAGCAAAGATTACCTGTCACTTTACCTGTTACTGGTCAGCTGTCCAAAGAGTGAAGTTCGGGC
AAAATTCAAATTCTCCATCCTGAATGCCAAGGGAGAAGAAACCAAAGCTATGGAGAGTCAACGGGCATAT
AGGTTTGTGCAAGGCAAAGACTGGGGATTCAAGAAATTCATCCGTAGAGATTTTCTTTTGGATGAGGCCA
ACGGGCTTCTCCCTGATGACAAGCTTACCCTCTTCTGCGAGGTGAGTGTTGTGCAAGATTCTGTCAACAT
TTCTGGCCAGAATACCATGAACATGGTAAAGGTTCCTGAGTGCCGGCTGGCAGATGAGTTAGGAGGACTG
TGGGAGAATTCCCGGTTCACAGACTGCTGCTTGTGTGTTGCCGGCCAGGAATTCCAGGCTCACAAGGCTA
TCTTAGCAGCTCGTTCTCCGGTTTTTAGTGCCATGTTTGAACATGAAATGGAGGAGAGCAAAAAGAATCG
AGTTGAAATCAATGATGTGGAGCCTGAAGTTTTTAAGGAAATGATGTGCTTCATTTACACGGGGAAGGCT
CCAAACCTCGACAAAATGGCTGATGATTTGCTGGCAGCTGCTGACAAGTATGCCCTGGAGCGCTTAAAGG
TCATGTGTGAGGATGCCCTCTGCAGTAACCTGTCCGTGGAGAACGCTGCAGAAATTCTCATCCTGGCCGA
CCTCCACAGTGCAGATCAGTTGAAAACTCAGGCAGTGGATTTCATCAACTATCATGCTTCGGATGTCTTG
GAGACCTCTGGGTGGAAGTCAATGGTGGTGTCACATCCCCACTTGGTGGCTGAGGCATACCGCTCTCTGG
CTTCAGCACAGTGCCCTTTTCTGGGACCCCCACGCAAACGCCTGAAGCAATCCTAATTGCCAACTTTCTT
GTACAAAGTTGGCATTATAAGAAAGCATTGCTTATCAATTTGTTGCAACGAACAGGTCACTATCAGTCAA
AATAAAATCATTATTTGCCATCCAGCTGATATCCCCTATAGTGAGTCGTATTACATGGTCATAGCTGTTT
CCTGGCAGCTCTGGCCCGTGTCTCAAAATCTCTGATGTTACATTGCACAAGATAAAAATATATCATCATG
CCTCCTCTAGACCAGCCAGGACAGAAATGCCTCGACTTCGCTGCTACCCAAGGTTGCCGGGTGACGCACA
CCGTGGAAACGGATGAAGGCACGAACCCAGTGGACATAAGCCTGTTCGGTTCGTAAGCTGTAATGCAAGT
AGCGTATGCGCTCACGCAACTGGTCCAGAACCTTGACCGAACGCAGCGGTGGTAACGGCGCAGTGGCGGT
TTTCATGGCTTGTTATGACTGTTTTTTTGGGGTACAGTCTATGCCTCGGGCATCCAAGCAGCAAGCGCGT
TACGCCGTGGGTCGATGTTTGATGTTATGGAGCAGCAACGATGTTACGCAGCAGGGCAGTCGCCCTAAAA
CAAAGTTAAACATTATGAGGGAAGCGGTGATCGCCGAAGTATCGACTCAACTATCAGAGGTAGTTGGCGT
CATCGAGCGCCATCTCGAACCGACGTTGCTGGCCGTACATTTGTACGGCTCCGCAGTGGATGGCGGCCTG
AAGCCACACAGTGATATTGATTTGCTGGTTACGGTGACCGTAAGGCTTGATGAAACAACGCGGCGAGCTT
TGATCAACGACCTTTTGGAAACTTCGGCTTCCCCTGGAGAGAGCGAGATTCTCCGCGCTGTAGAAGTCAC
CATTGTTGTGCACGACGACATCATTCCGTGGCGTTATCCAGCTAAGCGCGAACTGCAATTTGGAGAATGG
CAGCGCAATGACATTCTTGCAGGTATCTTCGAGCCAGCCACGATCGACATTGATCTGGCTATCTTGCTGA
CAAAAGCAAGAGAACATAGCGTTGCCTTGGTAGGTCCAGCGGCGGAGGAACTCTTTGATCCGGTTCCTGA
ACAGGATCTATTTGAGGCGCTAAATGAAACCTTAACGCTATGGAACTCGCCGCCCGACTGGGCTGGCGAT
GAGCGAAATGTAGTGCTTACGTTGTCCCGCATTTGGTACAGCGCAGTAACCGGCAAAATCGCGCCGAAGG
ATGTCGCTGCCGACTGGGCAATGGAGCGCCTGCCGGCCCAGTATCAGCCCGTCATACTTGAAGCTAGACA
GGCTTATCTTGGACAAGAAGAAGATCGCTTGGCCTCGCGCGCAGATCAGTTGGAAGAATTTGTCCACTAC
GTGAAAGGCGAGATCACCAAGGTAGTCGGCAAATAACCCTCGAGCCACCCATGACCAAAATCCCTTAACG
TGAGTTACGCGTCGTTCCACTGAGCGTCAGACCCCGTAGAAAAGATCAAAGGATCTTCTTGAGATCCTTT
TTTTCTGCGCGTAATCTGCTGCTTGCAAACAAAAAAACCACCGCTACCAGCGGTGGTTTGTTTGCCGGAT
CAAGAGCTACCAACTCTTTTTCCGAAGGTAACTGGCTTCAGCAGAGCGCAGATACCAAATACTGTTCTTC
TAGTGTAGCCGTAGTTAGGCCACCACTTCAAGAACTCTGTAGCACCGCCTACATACCTCGCTCTGCTAAT
CCTGTTACCAGTGGCTGCTGCCAGTGGCGATAAGTCGTGTCTTACCGGGTTGGACTCAAGACGATAGTTA
CCGGATAAGGCGCAGCGGTCGGGCTGAACGGGGGGTTCGTGCACACAGCCCAGCTTGGAGCGAACGACCT
ACACCGAACTGAGATACCTACAGCGTGAGCTATGAGAAAGCGCCACGCTTCCCGAAGGGAGAAAGGCGGA
CAGGTATCCGGTAAGCGGCAGGGTCGGAACAGGAGAGCGCACGAGGGAGCTTCCAGGGGGAAACGCCTGG
TATCTTTATAGTCCTGTCGGGTTTCGCCACCTCTGACTTGAGCGTCGATTTTTGTGATGCTCGTCAGGGG
GGCGGAGCCTATGGAAAAACGCCAGCAACGCGGCCTTTTTACGGTTCCTGGCCTTTTGCTGGCCTTTTGC
TCACATGTTCTTTCCTGCGTTATCCCCTGATTCTGTGGATAACCGTATTACCGCCTTTGAGTGAGCTGAT
ACCGCTCGCCGCAGCCGAACGACCGAGCGCAGCGAGTCAGTGAGCGAGGAAGCGGAAGAGCGCCCAATAC
GCAAACCGCCTCTCCCCGCGCGTTGGCCGATTCATTAATGCAGCTGGCACGACAGGTTTCCCGACTGGAA
AGCGGGCAGTGAGCGCAACGCAATTAATACGCGTACCGCTAGCCAGGAAGAGTTTGTAGAAACGCAAAAA
GGCCATCCGTCAGGATGGCCTTCTGCTTAGTTTGATGCCTGGCAGTTTATGGCGGGCGTCCTGCCCGCCA
CCCTCCGGGCCGTTGCTTCACAACGTTCAAATCCGCTCCCGGCGGATTTGTCCTACTCAGGAGAGCGTTC
ACCGACAAACAACAGATAAAACGAAAGGCCCAGTCTTCCGACTGAGCCTTTCGTTTTATTTGATGCCT
