>Addgene plasmid #81856 | pDONR223_SPOP_WT | depositor partial sequence | sequence record 155175 | Insert sequence
ATGTCAAGGGTTCCAAGTCCTCCACCTCCGGCAGAAATGTCGAGTGGCCCCGTAGCTGAGAGTTGGTGCT
ACACACAGATCAAGGTAGTGAAATTCTCCTACATGTGGACCATCAATAACTTTAGCTTTTGCCGGGAGGA
AATGGGTGAAGTCATTAAAAGTTCTACATTTTCATCAGGAGCAAATGATAAACTGAAATGGTGTTTGCGA
GTAAACCCCAAAGGGTTAGATGAAGAAAGCAAAGATTACCTGTCACTTTACCTGTTACTGGTCAGCTGTC
CAAAGAGTGAAGTTCGGGCAAAATTCAAATTCTCCATCCTGAATGCCAAGGGAGAAGAAACCAAAGCTAT
GGAGAGTCAACGGGCATATAGGTTTGTGCAAGGCAAAGACTGGGGATTCAAGAAATTCATCCGTAGAGAT
TTTCTTTTGGATGAGGCCAACGGGCTTCTCCCTGATGACAAGCTTACCCTCTTCTGCGAGGTGAGTGTTG
TGCAAGATTCTGTCAACATTTCTGGCCAGAATACCATGAACATGGTAAAGGTTCCTGAGTGCCGGCTGGC
AGATGAGTTAGGAGGACTGTGGGAGAATTCCCGGTTCACAGACTGCTGCTTGTGTGTTGCCGGCCAGGAA
TTCCAGGCTCACAAGGCTATCTTAGCAGCTCGTTCTCCGGTTTTTAGTGCCATGTTTGAACATGAAATGG
AGGAGAGCAAAAAGAATCGAGTTGAAATCAATGATGTGGAGCCTGAAGTTTTTAAGGAAATGATGTGCTT
CATTTACACGGGGAAGGCTCCAAACCTCGACAAAATGGCTGATGATTTGCTGGCAGCTGCTGACAAGTAT
GCCCTGGAGCGCTTAAAGGTCATGTGTGAGGATGCCCTCTGCAGTAACCTGTCCGTGGAGAACGCTGCAG
AAATTCTCATCCTGGCCGACCTCCACAGTGCAGATCAGTTGAAAACTCAGGCAGTGGATTTCATCAACTA
TCATGCTTCGGATGTCTTGGAGACCTCTGGGTGGAAGTCAATGGTGGTGTCACATCCCCACTTGGTGGCT
GAGGCATACCGCTCTCTGGCTTCAGCACAGTGCCCTTTTCTGGGACCCCCACGCAAACGCCTGAAGCAAT
CC
